Addgene plasmid #126242: pGWB14-LYX024
Purpose: With a Nicotiana benthamiana transcription factor in PGWB14 backbone, for Agrobacterium mediated transient or stable expression corresponding transcription factor fused with a C-terminal HA tag.
Depositing lab: Silin Zhong. Depositing organization: Chinese University of Hong Kong.
Backbone
  Vector backbone: pGWB14
  Vector type: Plant Expression
  Selectable markers: Hygromycin
Growth in bacteria
  Bacterial resistance: Kanamycin, 50 μg/mL
  Growth temperature: 37°C
  Growth strain: DH5alpha
  Copy number: Low Copy
Gene/Insert
  Gene/Insert name: Niben101Scf03035g01006.1
  Species: Nicotiana benthamiana
  Promoter: CaMV 35S
  Tag / fusion protein: HA (C terminal on insert)
  Cloning method: Gibson Cloning
Terms and licenses: Academic/Nonprofit Terms; Industry Terms: Not Available to Industry
How to cite: pGWB14-LYX024 was a gift from Silin Zhong (Addgene plasmid # 126242 ; http://n2t.net/addgene:126242 ; RRID:Addgene_126242)
