[The description below was written by a language model from this plasmid's Addgene catalogue record and pLannotate feature annotations shown in this document.]
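Description:
pGWB14-LYX024 is a plant binary expression vector built on the pGWB14 backbone, intended for Agrobacterium-mediated transient or stable expression of a Nicotiana benthamiana transcription factor. The backbone is a low-copy, broad-host-range IncP-type replicon. It carries oriV with its activating replication protein trfA, and oriT with traJ for mobilisation, so it can be maintained in both E. coli and Agrobacterium. Bacterial selection is by kanamycin (an aphA-3 type KanR gene). The annotation also picks up backbone remnants such as an IS1 element, tetracycline resistance gene fragments, and partial ColE1, lacZα and M13 ori sequences.

Three expression units lie between the nopaline-type right and left T-DNA border repeats. The main cassette places the insert, gene model Niben101Scf03035g01006.1, under the constitutive CaMV 35S promoter. The coding sequence is flanked by attB1 and attB2 Gateway sites, although the record lists Gibson assembly as the cloning method. It is followed by a 3xHA epitope tag at the C terminus and a NOS terminator. Automated annotation matches the insert to tobacco ERF4 (ERF3), an ethylene-responsive GCC-box-binding transcriptional repressor, suggesting the insert is an ERF-family homologue.

A second 35S-driven cassette near the right border encodes the tomato bushy stunt virus P19 silencing suppressor with a CaMV poly(A) signal. The catalogue entry does not mention this cassette; P19 is commonly co-expressed to boost protein accumulation in leaf infiltration assays. The third unit is a 35S-driven hygromycin phosphotransferase gene with a NOS terminator, which allows selection of stable transformants. The HA tag allows the expressed factor to be detected or immunoprecipitated.
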