Features (pLannotate 1.2.2; 36 found; start..end, strand, type, name):
      3..89      -  CDS            traI (fragment): TRAI6_ECOLX - Experimental evidence at protein level: Swiss-Prot protein existence level 1. The initiation process of transfer DNA synthesis requires the interaction of at least three plasmid-specific components (TraH, I, and J) at the transfer origin resulting in the assembly of a specialised nucleoprotein complex - the relaxosome. Site- and strand-specific cleavage at the transfer origin is dependent on TraI and TraJ. From Escherichia coli.
    127..498     -  CDS            traJ: oriT-recognizing protein; traJ
    531..640     -  oriT           oriT: incP origin of transfer
    772..962     +  rep_origin     ori (fragment): high-copy-number ColE1/pMB1/pBR322/pUC origin of replication
   1321..1971    -  CDS            TetR: tetracycline resistance regulatory protein; tetR
   2077..2326    +  CDS            TcR (fragment): tetracycline efflux protein; tetA; confers resistance to tetracycline
   2436..2460    -  misc_feature   RB T-DNA repeat: right border repeat from nopaline C58 T-DNA
   2490..2508    +  misc_feature   MCS (fragment): pUC18/19 multiple cloning site
   2559..2904    +  promoter       CaMV 35S promoter: strong constitutive promoter from cauliflower mosaic virus
   2856..2902    +  promoter       minimal CaMV 35S promoter: minimal 35S promoter from cauliflower mosaic virus
   2914..2932    -  misc_feature   MCS (fragment): pUC18/19 multiple cloning site
   2943..3458    +  CDS            P19_TBSVC: Experimental evidence at protein level: Swiss-Prot protein existence level 1. Acts as a suppressor of RNA-mediated gene silencing, also known as post-transcriptional gene silencing (PTGS), a mechanism of plant viral defense that limits the accumulation of viral RNAs. Binds to short interfering RNAs (siRNAs) with high affinity. Acts as a molecular caliper to specifically select siRNAs based on the length of the duplex region of the RNA (By similarity). From Tomato bushy stunt virus (strain Cherry) (TBSV).
   3531..3707    +  polyA_signal   CaMV poly(A) signal: cauliflower mosaic virus polyadenylation signal
   4210..4551    +  promoter       CaMV 35S promoter: strong constitutive promoter from cauliflower mosaic virus
   4562..4586    +  protein_bind   attB1: mutant version of attB; recombination site for the Gateway® BP reaction BP Clonase™
   4598..5278    +  CDS            ERF4: ERF4_TOBAC - Also known as ERF-3, ERF3. Experimental evidence at protein level: Swiss-Prot protein existence level 1. Acts as a transcriptional repressor. Binds to the GCC-box pathogenesis-related promoter element. Involved in the regulation of gene expression by stress factors and by components of stress signal transduction pathways mediated by ethylene, that seems to depend on a protein kinase/phosphatase cascade, and to be influenced by methyl- jasmonate. May regulate other AtERFs (By similarity). From Nicotiana tabacum (Common tobacco).
   5286..5310    -  protein_bind   attB2: mutant version of attB; recombination site for the Gateway® BP reaction BP Clonase™
   5339..5428    +  CDS            3xHA: three tandem HA epitope tags
   5462..5714    +  terminator     NOS terminator: nopaline synthase terminator and poly(A) signal
   6143..6395    -  terminator     NOS terminator: nopaline synthase terminator and poly(A) signal
   6419..6847    -  CDS            nos (fragment): DHNO_AGRT7 - Protein inferred from homology: Swiss-Prot protein existence level 3. From Agrobacterium tumefaciens (strain T37).
   6863..7888    -  CDS            HygR: aminoglycoside phosphotransferase from E. coli; aph(4)-Ia; confers resistance to hygromycin
   7898..8242    -  promoter       CaMV 35S promoter: strong constitutive promoter from cauliflower mosaic virus
   7899..7945    -  promoter       minimal CaMV 35S promoter: minimal 35S promoter from cauliflower mosaic virus
   8380..8535    +  CDS            lacZα (fragment) (sequence partly withheld): LacZα fragment of β-galactosidase; lacZ fragment
   8533..8833    +  rep_origin     M13 ori (fragment) (sequence partly withheld): M13 bacteriophage origin of replication; arrow indicates direction of (+) strand synthesis
   8834..8964    +  CDS            lacI (fragment): lac repressor; lacI; The lac repressor binds to the lac operator to inhibit transcription in E. coli. This inhibition can be relieved by adding lactose or isopropyl-β-D-thiogalactopyranoside (IPTG).
   9018..9042    -  misc_feature   LB T-DNA repeat: left border repeat from nopaline C58 T-DNA
  10499..10618   -  CDS            tetR (fragment): TETR1_ECOLX - Experimental evidence at protein level: Swiss-Prot protein existence level 1. TetR is the repressor of the tetracycline resistance element; its N-terminal region forms a helix-turn-helix structure and binds DNA. Binding of tetracycline to TetR reduces the repressor affinity for the tetracycline resistance gene (tetA) promoter operator sites. From Escherichia coli.
  10638..11786   -  CDS            trfA: trans-acting replication protein that binds to and activates oriV
  12085..12879   -  CDS            KanR: aminoglycoside phosphotransferase; aphA-3; confers resistance to kanamycin
  13071..13838   +  mobile_element IS1: prokaryotic transposable element IS1
  13847..13996   -  CDS            satA (fragment): STA_BACSU - Also known as yyaR. Experimental evidence at protein level: Swiss-Prot protein existence level 1. Involved in resistance to streptothricin, a broad-spectrum antibiotic produced by streptomycetes. Detoxifies streptothricin via acetylation of the beta amino group of the first beta-lysyl moiety of streptothricin. From Bacillus subtilis (strain 168).
  13995..14189   -  CDS            satA (fragment): STA_BACSU - Also known as yyaR. Experimental evidence at protein level: Swiss-Prot protein existence level 1. Involved in resistance to streptothricin, a broad-spectrum antibiotic produced by streptomycetes. Detoxifies streptothricin via acetylation of the beta amino group of the first beta-lysyl moiety of streptothricin. From Bacillus subtilis (strain 168).
  14192..14467   -  CDS            klaC (fragment): KLAC_ECOLX - Also known as telB. Protein predicted: Swiss-Prot protein existence level 4. Belongs to the kla operon, which is associated with cryptic tellurite resistance, and IncW plasmid fertility inhibition. From Escherichia coli.
  14531..15162   -  rep_origin     oriV: incP origin of replication
>Addgene plasmid #126242 | pGWB14-LYX024 | addgene full sequence | sequence record 246333 | Addgene NGS Result
TCGGTCTTGCCTTGCTCGTCGGTGATGTACTTCACCAGCTCCGCGAAGTCGCTCTTCTTGATGGAGCGCA
TGGGGACGTGCTTGGCAATCACGCGCACCCCCCGGCCGTTTTAGCGGCTAAAAAAGTCATGGCTCTGCCC
TCGGGCGGACCACGCCCATCATGACCTTGCCAAGCTCGTCCTGCTTCTCTTCGATCTTCGCCAGCAGGGC
GAGGATCGTGGCATCACCGAACCGCGCCGTGCGCGGGTCGTCGGTGAGCCAGAGTTTCAGCAGGCCGCCC
AGGCGGCCCAGGTCGCCATTGATGCGGGCCAGCTCGCGGACGTGCTCATAGTCCACGACGCCCGTGATTT
TGTAGCCCTGGCCGACGGCCAGCAGGTAGGCCGACAGGCTCATGCCGGCCGCCGCCGCCTTTTCCTCAAT
CGCTCTTCGTTCGTCTGGAAGGCAGTACACCTTGATAGGTGGGCTGCCCTTCCTGGTTGGCTTGGTTTCA
TCAGCCATCCGCTTGCCCTCATCTGTTACGCCGGCGGTAGCCGGCCAGCCTCGCAGAGCAGGATTCCCGT
TGAGCACCGCCAGGTGCGAATAAGGGACAGTGAAGAAGGAACACCCGCTCGCGGGTGGGCCTACTTCACC
TATCCTGCCCGGCTGACGCCGTTGGATACACCAAGGAAAGTCTACACGAACCCTTTGGCAAAATCCTGTA
TATCGTGCGAAAAAGGATGGATATACCGAAAAAATCGCTATAATGACCCCGAAGCAGGGTTATGCAGCGG
AAAAGCGCCACGCTTCCCGAAGGGAGAAAGGCGGACAGGTATCCGGTAAGCGGCAGGGTCGGAACAGGAG
AGCGCACGAGGGAGCTTCCAGGGGGAAACGCCTGGTATCTTTATAGTCCTGTCGGGTTTCGCCACCTCTG
ACTTGAGCGTCGATTTTTGTGATGCTCGTCAGGGGGGCGGAGCCTATGGAAAAACGCCAGCAACGCGGCC
TTTTTACGGTTCCTGGCCTTTTGCTGGCCTTTTGCTCACATGTTCTTTCCTGCGTTATCCCCTGATTCTG
TGGATAACCGTATTACCGCCTTTGAGTGAGCTGATACCGCTCGCCGCAGCCGAACGACCGAGCGCAGCGA
GTCAGTGAGCGAGGAAGCGGAAGAGCGCCAGAAGGCCGCCAGAGAGGCCGAGCGCGGCCGTGAGGCTTGG
ACGCTAGGGCAGGGCATGAAAAAGCCCGTAGCGGGCTGCTACGGGCGTCTGACGCGGTGGAAAGGGGGAG
GGGATGTTGTCTACATGGCTCTGCTGTAGTGAGTGGGTTGCGCTCCGGCAGCGGTCCTGATCAATCGTCA
CCCTTTCTCGGTCCTTCAACGTTCCTGACAACGAGCCTCCTTTTCGCCAATCCATCGACAATCACCGCGA
GTCCCTGCTCGAACGCTGCGTCCGGACCGGCTTCGTCGAAGGCGTCTATCGCGGCCCGCAACAGCGGCGA
GAGCGGAGCCTGTTCAACGGTGCCGCCGCGCTCGCCGGCATCGCTGTCGCCGGCCTGCTCCTCAAGCACG
GCCCCAACAGTGAAGTAGCTGATTGTCATCAGCGCATTGACGGCGTCCCCGGCCGAAAAACCCGCCTCGC
AGAGGAAGCGAAGCTGCGCGTCGGCCGTTTCCATCTGCGGTGCGCCCGGTCGCGTGCCGGCATGGATGCG
CGCGCCATCGCGGTAGGCGAGCAGCGCCTGCCTGAAGCTGCGGGCATTCCCGATCAGAAATGAGCGCCAG
TCGTCGTCGGCTCTCGGCACCGAATGCGTATGATTCTCCGCCAGCATGGCTTCGGCCAGTGCGTCGAGCA
GCGCCCGCTTGTTCCTGAAGTGCCAGTAAAGCGCCGGCTGCTGAACCCCCAACCGTTCCGCCAGTTTGCG
TGTCGTCAGACCGTCTACGCCGACCTCGTTCAACAGGTCCAGGGCGGCACGGATCACTGTATTCGGCTGC
AACTTTGTCATGCTTGACACTTTATCACTGATAAACATAATATGTCCACCAACTTATCAGTGATAAAGAA
TCCGCGCGTTCAATCGGACCAGCGGAGGCTGGTCCGGAGGCCAGACGTGAAACCCAACATACCCCTGATC
GTAATTCTGAGCACTGTCGCGCTCGACGCTGTCGGCATCGGCCTGATTATGCCGGTGCTGCCGGGCCTCC
TGCGCGATCTGGTTCACTCGAACGACGTCACCGCCCACTATGGCATTCTGCTGGCGCTGTATGCGTTGGT
GCAATTTGCCTGCGCACCTGTGCTGGGCGCGCTGTCGGATCGTTTCGGGCGGCGGCCAATCTTGCTCGTC
TCGCTGGCCGGCGCCAGATCTGGGGAACCCTGTGGTTGGCATGCACATACAAATGGACGAACGGATAAAC
CTTTTCACGCCCTTTTAAATATCCGATTATTCTAATAAACGCTCTTTTCTCTTAGGTTTACCCGCCAATA
TATCCTGTCAAACACTGATAGTTTAAACGTTGCGATTAAGAATTCGAGCTCGGTACCCCCCTACTCCAAA
AATGTCAAAGATACAGTCTCAGAAGACCAAAGGGCTATTGAGACTTTTCAACAAAGGGTAATTTCGGGAA
ACCTCCTCGGATTCCATTGCCCAGCTATCTGTCACTTCATCGAAAGGACAGTAGAAAAGGAAGGTGGCTC
CTACAAATGCCATCATTGCGATAAAGGAAAGGCTATCATTCAAGATGCCTCTGCCGACAGTGGTCCCAAA
GATGGACCCCCACCCACGAGGAGCATCGTGGAAAAAGAAGACGTTCCAACCACGTCTTCAAAGCAAGTGG
ATTGATGTGACATCTCCACTGACGTAAGGGATGACGCACAATCCCACTATCCTTCGCAAGACCCTTCCTC
TATATAAGGAAGTTCATTTCATTTGGAGAGGACAGCCCAAGCTTCGACTCTAGAGGATCCCCTTAAATCG
ATATGGAACGAGCTATACAAGGAAACGACGCTAGGGAACAAGCTAACAGTGAACGTTGGGATGGAGGATC
AGGAGGTACCACTTCTCCCTTCAAACTTCCTGACGAAAGTCCGAGTTGGACTGAGTGGCGGCTACATAAC
GATGAGACGAATTCGAATCAAGATAATCCCCTTGGTTTCAAGGAAAGCTGGGGTTTCGGGAAAGTTGTAT
TTAAGAGATATCTCAGATACGACAGGACGGAAGCTTCACTGCACAGAGTCCTTGGATCTTGGACGGGAGA
TTCGGTTAACTATGCAGCATCTCGATTTTTCGGTTTCGACCAGATCGGATGTACCTATAGTATTCGGTTT
CGAGGAGTTAGTATCACCGTTTCTGGAGGGTCTCGAACTCTTCAGCATCTCTGTGAGATGGCAATTCGGT
CTAAGCAAGAACTGCTACAGCTTGCCCCAATCGAAGTGGAAAGTAATGTATCAAGAGGATGCCCTGAAGG
TACTCAAACCTTCGAAAAAGAAAGCGAGTAAGTCGAGGGCGAGCTCGAATTCGGTACGCTGAAATCACCA
GTCTCTCTCTACAAATCTATCTCTCTCTATTTTCTCCATAAATAATGTGTGAGTAGTTTCCCGATAAGGG
AAATTAGGGTTCTTATAGGGTTTCGCTCATGTGTTGAGCATATAAGAAACCCTTAGTATGTATTTGTATT
TGTAAAATACTTCTATCAATAAAATTTCTAATTCCTAAAACCAAAATCCAGTACTAAAATCCAGATCTCC
CTGCAGGTCCCCAGATTAGCCTTTTCAATTTCAGAAAGAATGCTAACCCACAGATGGTTAGAGAGGCTTA
CGCAGCAGGTCTCATCAAGACGATCTACCCGAGCAATAATCTCCAGGAAATCAAATACCTTCCCAAGAAG
GTTAAAGATGCAGTCAAAAGATTCAGGACTAACTGCATCAAGAACACAGAGAAAGATATATTTCTCAAGA
TCAGAAGTACTATTCCAGTATGGACGATTCAAGGCTTGCTTCACAAACCAAGGCAAGTAATAGAGATTGG
AGTCTCTAAAAAGGTAGTTCCCACTGAATCAAAGGCCATGGAGTCAAAGATTCAAATAGAGGACCTAACA
GAACTCGCCGTAAAGACTGGCGAACAGTTCATACAGAGTCTCTTACGACTCAATGACAAGAAGAAAATCT
TCGTCAACATGGTGGAGCACGACACACTTGTCTACTCCAAAAATATCAAAGATACAGTCTCAGAAGACCA
AAGGGCAATTGAGACTTTTCAACAAAGGGTAATATCCGGAAACCTCCTCGGATTCCATTGCCCAGCTATC
TGTCACTTTATTGTGAAGATAGTGGAAAAGGAAGGTGGCTCCTACAAATGCCATCATTGCGATAAAGGAA
AGGCCATCGTTGAAGATGCCTCTGCCGACAGTGGTCCCAAAGATGGACCCCCACCCACGAGGAGCATCGT
GGAAAAAGAAGACGTTCCAACCACGTCTTCAAAGCAAGTGGATTGATGTGATATCTCCACTGACGTAAGG
GATGACGCACAATCCCACTATCCTTCGCAAGACCCTTCCTCTATATAAGGAAGTTCATTTCATTTGGAGA
GAACACGGGGGACAAGTTTGTACAAAAAAGCAGGCTCCACCACTAGTATGGCTGTCAAAAATAAGGTTAG
TAATGGCGATATGAAAGGAGGAAATGTGAAAACAAATGGAGTTAAGGAGGTTCACTACAGAGGTGTAAGG
AAGAGGCCGTGGGGTCGGTATGCAGCTGAAATCCGTGACCCGGGTAAGAAGAGTCGGGTCTGGTTGGGTA
CTTTTGACACGGCGGAAGAGGCGGCTAAGGCGTACGACACTGCCGCTCGCGAGTTTCGTGGACCCAAAGC
AAAAACTAACTTCCCTTTACCGACGGAGAATCAGAGCCCAAGTCACAGCAGCACCGTGGAGTCCTCTAGC
GGAGAGACTGGTGTTCACGCGCCGCAGAACGCGCCCTTCGAGCTGGATCTCACTCGCCGGCTTGGCTCCG
TTACTGCTGATGGCGGTGACAACTGTCGCCGTGCTGGTGAAGTTGGGTACCCGATTTTCCACCAGCAACC
GACGGTGGCGGTTCTGCCAAATGGCCAACCGGTTTTGCTCTTTGATTCTTTGTGGCGACCGGGAGTTGTT
AACAGGCCTCAGCCTTACCATGTAACGCCGATGACGATGGGGTTTAACGGCGGTAACGCCGGTGTGGGTC
CTACTGTATCAGACTCATCCTCAGCGGTGGAAGAGAAACAAGATGATGAGAAAAGAGGAATTGATCTGGA
TCTTAACCTTGCTCCACCTACGGAGTTTCCCGGGGACCCAGCTTTCTTGTACAAAGTGGTTGATAACAGC
GGGTTAATTAACATCTTTTACCCATACGATGTTCCTGACTATGCGGGCTATCCCTATGACGTCCCGGACT
ATGCAGGATCCTATCCATATGACGTTCCAGATTACGCTGCTCAGTGCAGCGCTTAGAGCTCGAATTTCCC
CGATCGTTCAAACATTTGGCAATAAAGTTTCTTAAGATTGAATCCTGTTGCCGGTCTTGCGATGATTATC
ATATAATTTCTGTTGAATTACGTTAAGCATGTAATAATTAACATGTAATGCATGACGTTATTTATGAGAT
GGGTTTTTATGATTAGAGTCCCGCAATTATACATTTAATACGCGATAGAAAACAAAATATAGCGCGCAAA
CTAGGATAAATTATCGCGCGCGGTGTCATCTATGTTACTAGATCGATCAAACTTCGGTACTGTGTAATGA
CGATGAGCAATCGAGAGGCTGACTAACAAAAGGTATGCCCAAAAACAACCTCTCCAAACTGTTTCGAATT
GGAAGTTTCTGCTCATGCCGACAGGCATAACTTAGATATTCGCGGGCTATTCCCACTAATTCGTCCTGCT
GGTTTGCGCCAAGATAAATCAGTGCATCTCCTTACAAGTTCCTCTGTCTTGTGAAATGAACTGCTGACTG
CCCCCCAAGAAAGCCTCCTCATCTCCCAGTTGGCGGCGGCTGATACACCATCGAAAACCCACGTCCGAAC
ACTTGATACATGTGCCTGAGAAATAGGCCTACGTCCAAGAGCAAGTCCTTTCTGTGCTCGTCGGAAATTC
CTCTCCTGTCAGACGGTCGTGCGCATGTCTTGCGTTGATGAAGCTAATTCCCGATCTAGTAACATAGATG
ACACCGCGCGCGATAATTTATCCTAGTTTGCGCGCTATATTTTGTTTTCTATCGCGTATTAAATGTATAA
TTGCGGGACTCTAATCATAAAAACCCATCTCATAAATAACGTCATGCATTACATGTTAATTATTACATGC
TTAACGTAATTCAACAGAAATTATATGATAATCATCGCAAGACCGGCAACAGGATTCAATCTTAAGAAAC
TTTATTGCCAAATGTTTGAACGATCTGCTTCGACGCACTCCTTCTTTACTCCACCATCTCGTCCTTATTG
AAAACGTGGGTAGCACCAAAACGAATCAAGTCGCTGGAACTGAAGTTACCAATCACGCTGGATGATTTGC
CAGTTGGATTAATCTTGCCTTTCCCCGCATGAATAATATTGATGAATGCATGCGTGAGGGGTATTTCGAT
TTTGGCAATAGCTGCAATTGCCGCGACATCCTCCAACGAGCATAATTCTTCAGAAAAATAGCGATGTTCC
ATGTTGTCAGGGCATGCATGATGCACGTTATGAGGTGACGGTGCTAGGCAGTATTCCCTCAAAGTTTCAT
AGTCAGTATCATATTCATCATTGCATTCCTGCAAGAGAGAATTGAGACGCAATCCACACGCTGCGGCAAC
CTTCCGGCGTTCGTGGTCTATTTGCTCTTGGACGTTGCAAACGTAAGTGTTGGATCCCGGTCGGCATCTA
CTCTATTCCTTTGCCCTCGGACGAGTGCTGGGGCGTCGGTTTCCACTATCGGCGAGTACTTCTACACAGC
CATCGGTCCAGACGGCCGCGCTTCTGCGGGCGATTTGTGTACGCCCGACAGTCCCGGCTCCGGATCGGAC
GATTGCGTCGCATCGACCCTGCGCCCAAGCTGCATCATCGAAATTGCCGTCAACCAAGCTCTGATAGAGT
TGGTCAAGACCAATGCGGAGCATATACGCCCGGAGCCGCGGCGATCCTGCAAGCTCCGGATGCCTCCGCT
CGAAGTAGCGCGTCTGCTGCTCCATACAAGCCAACCACGGCCTCCAGAAGAAGATGTTGGCGACCTCGTA
TTGGGAATCCCCGAACATCGCCTCGCTCCAGTCAATGACCGCTGTTATGCGGCCATTGTCCGTCAGGACA
TTGTTGGAGCCGAAATCCGCGTGCACGAGGTGCCGGACTTCGGGGCAGTCCTCGGCCCAAAGCATCAGCT
CATCGAGAGCCTGCGCGACGGACGCACTGACGGTGTCGTCCATCACAGTTTGCCAGTGATACACATGGGG
ATCAGCAATCGCGCATATGAAATCACGCCATGTAGTGTATTGACCGATTCCTTGCGGTCCGAATGGGCCG
AACCCGCTCGTCTGGCTAAGATCGGCCGCAGCGATCGCATCCATGGCCTCCGCGACCGGCTGCAGAACAG
CGGGCAGTTCGGTTTCAGGCAGGTCTTGCAACGTGACACCCTGTGCACGGCGGGAGATGCAATAGGTCAG
GCTCTCGCTGAATTCCCCAATGTCAAGCACTTCCGGAATCGGGAGCGCGGCCGATGCAAAGTGCCGATAA
ACATAACGATCTTTGTAGAAACCATCGGCGCAGCTATTTACCCGCAGGACATATCCACGCCCTCCTACAT
CGAAGCTGAAAGCACGAGATTCTTCGCCCTCCGAGAGCTGCATCAGGTCGGAGACGCTGTCGAACTTTTC
GATCAGAAACTTCTCGACAGACGTCGCGGTGAGTTCAGGCTTTTTCATATCGGGGTCGTCCTCTCCAAAT
GAAATGAACTTCCTTATATAGAGGAAGGGTCTTGCGAAGGATAGTGGGATTGTGCGTCATCCCTTACGTC
AGTGGAGATATCACATCAATCCACTTGCTTTGAAGACGTGGTTGGAACGTCTTCTTTTTCCACGATGCTC
CTCGTGGGTGGGGGTCCATCTTTGGGACCACTGTCGGCAGAGGCATCTTGAACGATAGCCTTTCCTTTAT
CGCAATGATGGCATTTGTAGGTGCCACCTTCCTTTTCTACTGTCCTTTTGATGAAGTGACAGATAGCTGG
GCAATGGAATCCGAGGAGGTTTCCCGATATTACCCTTTGTTGAAAAGTCTCAATAGCCCTTTGGTCTTCT
GAGACTGTATCTTTGATATTCTTGGAGTAGACGAGAGTGTCGTGCTCCACCATGTTGACGGATCTCTAGG
ACGCGTCGACGCGTCGACGCGTCGACGCGTCGACGCGTCCTAGAAGCTAATTCACTGGCCGTCGTTTTAC
AACGTCGTGACTGGGAAAACCCTGGCGTTACCCAACTTAATCGCCTTGCAGCACATCCCCCTTTCGCCAG
CTGGCGTAATAGCGAAGAGGCCCGCACCGATCGCCCTTCCCAACAGTTGCGCAGCCTGAATG
[44 nt withheld, positions 8533-8576]
C
[141 nt withheld, positions 8578-8718]
CCTTTGACGTTGGAGTCCACGTTCTTT
[37 nt withheld, positions 8746-8782]
ACCCTATCTCGGGCTATTCTTTTGATTTATAAGGGATTTTGCCGATTTCGGAACCACCATCAAACAGGAT
TTTCGCCTGCTGGGGCAAACCAGCGTGGACCGCTTGCTGCAACTCTCTCAGGGCCAGGCGGTGAAGGGCA
ATCAGCTGTTGCCCGTCTCACTGGTGAAAAGAAAAACCACCCCAGTACATTAAAAACGTCCGCAATGTGT
TATTAAGTTGTCTAAGCGTCAATTTGTTTACACCACAATATATCCTGCCACCAGCCAGCCAACAGCTCCC
CGACCGGCAGCTCGGCACAAAATCACCACTCGATACAGGCAGCCCATCAGTCCGGGACGGCGTCAGCGGG
AGAGCCGTTGTAAGGCGGCAGACTTTGCTCATGTTACCGATGCTATTCGGAAGAACGGCAACTAAGCTGC
CGGGTTTGAAACACGGATGATCTCGCGGAGGGTAGCATGTTGATTGTAACGATGACAGAGCGTTGCTGCC
TGTGATCAAATATCATCTCCCTCGCAGAGATCCGAATTATCAGCCTTCTTATTCATTTCTCGCTTAACCG
TGACAGGCTGTCGATCTTGAGAACTATGCCGACATAATAGGAAATCGCTGGATAAAGCCGCTGAGGAAGC
TGAGTGGCGCTATTTCTTTAGAAGTGAACGTTGACGATATCAACTCCCCTATCCATTGCTCACCGAATGG
TACAGGTCGGGGACCCGAAGTTCCGACTGTCGGCCTGATGCATCCCCGGCTGATCGACCCCAGATCTGGG
GCTGAGAAAGCCCAGTAAGGAAACAACTGTAGGTTCGAGTCGCGAGATCCCCCGGAACCAAAGGAAGTAG
GTTAAACCCGCTCCGATCAGGCCGAGCCACGCCAGGCCGAGAACATTGGTTCCTGTAGGCATCGGGATTG
GCGGATCAAACACTAAAGCTACTGGAACGAGCAGAAGTCCTCCGGCCGCCAGTTGCCAGGCGGTAAAGGT
GAGCAGAGGCACGGGAGGTTGCCACTTGCGGGTCAGCACGGTTCCGAACGCCATGGAAACCGCCCCCGCC
AGGCCCGCTGCGACGCCGACAGGATCTAGCGCTGCGTTTGGTGTCAACACCAACAGCGCCACGCCCGCAG
TTCCGCAAATAGCCCCCAGGACCGCCATCAATCGTATCGGGCTACCTAGCAGAGCGGCAGAGATGAACAC
GACCATCAGCGGCTGCACAGCGCCTACCGTCGCCGCGACCCCGCCCGGCAGGCGGTAGACCGAAATAAAC
AACAAGCTCCAGAATAGCGAAATATTAAGTGCGCCGAGGATGAAGATGCGCATCCACCAGATTCCCGTTG
GAATCTGTCGGACGATCATCACGAGCAATAAACCCGCCGGCAACGCCCGCAGCAGCATACCGGCGACCCC
TCGGCCTCGCTGTTCGGGCTCCACGAAAACGCCGGACAGATGCGCCTTGTGAGCGTCCTTGGGGCCGTCC
TCCTGTTTGAAGACCGACAGCCCAATGATCTCGCCGTCGATGTAGGCGCCGAATGCCACGGCATCTCGCA
ACCGTTCAGCGAACGCCTCCATGGGCTTTTTCTCCTCGTGCTCGTAAACGGACCCGAACATCTCTGGAGC
TTTCTTCAGGGCCGACAATCGGATCTCGCGGAAATCCTGCACGTCGGCCGCTCCAAGCCGTCGAATCTGA
GCCTTAATCACAATTGTCAATTTTAATCCTCTGTTTATCGGCAGTTCGTAGAGCGCGCCGTGCGTCCCGA
GCGATACTGAGCGAAGCAAGTGCGTCGAGCAGTGCCCGCTTGTTCCTGAAATGCCAGTAAAGCGCTGGCT
GCTGAACCCCCAGCCGGAACTGACCCCACAAGGCCCTAGCGTTTGCAATGCACCAGGTCATCATTGACCC
AGGCGTGTTCCACCAGGCCGCTGCCTCGCAACTCTTCGCAGGCTTCGCCGACCTGCTCGCGCCACTTCTT
CACGCGGGTGGAATCCGATCCGCACATGAGGCGGAAGGTTTCCAGCTTGAGCGGGTACGGCTCCCGGTGC
GAGCTGAAATAGTCGAACATCCGTCGGGCCGTCGGCGACAGCTTGCGGTACTTCTCCCATATGAATTTCG
TGTAGTGGTCGCCAGCAAACAGCACGACGATTTCCTCGTCGATCAGGACCTGGCAACGGGACGTTTTCTT
GCCACGGTCCAGGACGCGGAAGCGGTGCAGCAGCGACACCGATTCCAGGTGCCCAACGCGGTCGGACGTG
AAGCCCATCGCCGTCGCCTGTAGGCGCGACAGGCATTCCTCGGCCTTCGTGTAATACCGGCCATTGATCG
ACCAGCCCAGGTCCTGGCAAAGCTCGTAGAACGTGAAGGTGATCGGCTCGCCGATAGGGGTGCGCTTCGC
GTACTCCAACACCTGCTGCCACACCAGTTCGTCATCGTCGGCCCGCAGCTCGACGCCGGTGTAGGTGATC
TTCACGTCCTTGTTGACGTGGAAAATGACCTTGTTTTGCAGCGCCTCGCGCGGGATTTTCTTGTTGCGCG
TGGTGAACAGGGCAGAGCGGGCCGTGTCGTTTGGCATCGCTCGCATCGTGTCCGGCCACGGCGCAATATC
GAACAAGGAAAGCTGCATTTCCTTGATCTGCTGCTTCGTGTGTTTCAGCAACGCGGCCTGCTTGGCCTCG
CTGACCTGTTTTGCCAGGTCCTCGCCGGCGGTTTTTCGCTTCTTGGTCGTCATAGTTCCTCGCGTGTCGA
TGGTCATCGACTTCGCCAAACCTGCCGCCTCCTGTTCGAGACGACGCGAACGCTCCACGGCGGCCGATGG
CGCGGGCAGGGCAGGGGGAGCCAGTTGCACGCTGTCGCGCTCGATCTTGGCCGTAGCTTGCTGGACCATC
GAGCCGACGGACTGGAAGGTTTCGCGGGGCGCACGCATGACGGTGCGGCTTGCGATGGTTTCGGCATCCT
CGGCGGAAAACCCCGCGTCGATCAGTTCTTGCCTGTATGCCTTCCGGTCAAACGTCCGATTCATTCACCC
TCCTTGCGGGATTGCCCCGACTCACGCCGGGGCAATGTGCCCTTATTCCTGATTTGACCCGCCTGGTGCC
TTGGTGTCCAGATAATCCACCTTATCGGCAATGAAGTCGGTCCCGTAGACCGTCTGGCCGTCCTTCTCGT
ACTTGGTATTCCGAATCTTGCCCTGCACGAATACCAGCGACCCCTTGCCCAAATACTTGCCGTGGGCCTC
GGCCTGAGAGCCAAAACACTTGATGCGGAAGAAGTCGGTGCGCTCCTGCTTGTCGCCGGCATCGTTGCGC
CACATCTAGGTACTAAAACAATTCATCCAGTAAAATATAATATTTTATTTTCTCCCAATCAGGCTTGATC
CCCAGTAAGTCAAAAAATAGCTCGACATACTGTTCTTCCCCGATATCCTCCCTGATCGACCGGACGCAGA
AGGCAATGTCATACCACTTGTCCGCCCTGCCGCTTCTCCCAAGATCAATAAAGCCACTTACTTTGCCATC
TTTCACAAAGATGTTGCTGTCTCCCAGGTCGCCGTGGGAAAAGACAAGTTCCTCTTCGGGCTTTTCCGTC
TTTAAAAAATCATACAGCTCGCGCGGATCTTTAAATGGAGTGTCTTCTTCCCAGTTTTCGCAATCCACAT
CGGCCAGATCGTTATTCAGTAAGTAATCCAATTCGGCTAAGCGGCTGTCTAAGCTATTCGTATAGGGACA
ATCCGATATGTCGATGGAGTGAAAGAGCCTGATGCACTCCGCATACAGCTCGATAATCTTTTCAGGGCTT
TGTTCATCTTCATACTCTTCCGAGCAAAGGACGCCATCGGCCTCACTCATGAGCAGATTGCTCCAGCCAT
CATGCCGTTCAAAGTGCAGGACCTTTGGAACAGGCAGCTTTCCTTCCAGCCATAGCATCATGTCCTTTTC
CCGTTCCACATCATAGGTGGTCCCTTTATACCGGCTGTCCGTCATTTTTAAATATAGGTTTTCATTTTCT
CCCACCAGCTTATATACCTTAGCAGGAGACATTCCTTCCGTATCTTTTACGCAGCGGTATTTTTCGATCA
GTTTTTTCAATTCCGGTGATATTCTCATTTTAGCCATTTATTATTTCCTTCCTCTTTTCTACAGTATTTA
AAGATACCCCAAGAAGCTAATTATAACAAGACGAACTCCAATTCACTGTTCCTTGCATTCTAAAACCTTA
AATACCAGAAAACAGCTTTTTCAAAGTTGTTTTCAAAGTTGGCGTATAACATAGTATCGACGGAGCCGAT
TTTGAAACCACAATTATGGGTGATGCTGCCAACTTACTGATTTAGTGTATGATGGTGTTTTTGAGGTGCT
CCAGTGGCTTCTGTTTCTATCAGCTGTCCCTCCTGTTCAGCTACTGACGGGGTGGTGCGTAACGGCAAAA
GCACCGCCGGACATCAGCGCTATCTCTGCTCTCACTGCCGTAAAACATGGCAACTGCAGTTCACTTACAC
CGCTTCTCAACCCGGTACGCACCAGAAAATCATTGATATGGCCATGAATGGCGTTGGATGCCGGGCAACA
GCCCGCATTATGGGCGTTGGCCTCAACACGATTTTACGTCACTTAAAAAACTCAGGCCGCAGTCGGTAAC
CTCGCGCATACAGCCGGGCAGTGACGTCATCGTCTGCGCGGAAATGGACGAACAGTGGGGCTATGTCGGG
GCTAAATCGCGCCAGCGCTGGCTGTTTTACGCGTATGACAGTCTCCGGAAGACGGTTGTTGCGCACGTAT
TCGGTGAACGCACTATGGCGACGCTGGGGCGTCTTATGAGCCTGCTGTCACCCTTTGACGTGGTGATATG
GATGACGGATGGCTGGCCGCTGTATGAATCCCGCCTGAAGGGAAAGCTGCACGTAATCAGCAAGCGATAT
ACGCAGCGAATTGAGCGGCATAACCTGAATCTGAGGCAGCACCTGGCACGGCTGGGACGGAAGTCGCTGT
CGTTCTCAAAATCGGTGGAGCTGCATGACAAAGTCATCGGGCATTATCTGAACATAAAACACTATCAATA
AGTTGGAGTCATTACCCAATTATGATAGAATTTACAAGCTATAAGGTTATTGTCCTGGGTTTCAAGCATT
AGTCCATGCAAGTTTTTATGCTTTGCCCATTCTATAGATATATTGATAAGCGCGCTGCCTATGCCTTGCC
CCCTGAAATCCTTACATACGGCGATATCTTCTATATAAAAGATATATTATCTTATCAGTATTGTCAATAT
ATTCAAGGCAATCTGCCTCCTCATCCTCTTCATCCTCTTCGTCTTGGTAGCTTTTTAAATATGGCGCTTC
ATAGAGTAATTCTGTAAAGGTCCAATTCTCGTTTTCATACCTCGGTATAATCTTACCTATCACCTCAAAT
GGTTCGCTGGGTTTATCGCACCCCCGAACACGAGCACGGCACCCGCGACCACTATGCCAAGAATGCCCAA
GGTAAAAATTGCCGGCCCCGCCATGAAGTCCGTGAATGCCCCGACGGCCGAAGTGAAGGGCAGGCCGCCA
CCCAGGCCGCCGCCCTCACTGCCCGGCACCTGGTCGCTGAATGTCGATGCCAGCACCTGCGGCACGTCAA
TGCTTCCGGGCGTCGCGCTCGGGCTGATCGCCCATCCCGTTACTGCCCCGATCCCGGCAATGGCAAGGAC
TGCCAGCGCTGCCATTTTTGGGGTGAGGCCGTTCGCGGCCGAGGGGCGCAGCCCCTGGGGGGATGGGAGG
CCCGCGTTAGCGGGCCGGGAGGGTTCGAGAAGGGGGGGCACCCCCCTTCGGCGTGCGCGGTCACGCGCAC
AGGGCGCAGCCCTGGTTAAAAACAAGGTTTATAAATATTGGTTTAAAAGCAGGTTAAAAGACAGGTTAGC
GGTGGCCGAAAAACGGGCGGAAACCCTTGCAAATGCTGGATTTTCTGCCTGTGGACAGCCCCTCAAATGT
CAATAGGTGCGCCCCTCATCTGTCAGCACTCTGCCCCTCAAGTGTCAAGGATCGCGCCCCTCATCTGTCA
GTAGTCGCGCCCCTCAAGTGTCAATACCGCAGGGCACTTATCCCCAGGCTTGTCCACATCATCTGTGGGA
AACTCGCGTAAAATCAGGCGTTTTCGCCGATTTGCGAGGCTGGCCAGCTCCACGTCGCCGGCCGAAATCG
AGCCTGCCCCTCATCTGTCAACGCCGCGCCGGGTGAGTCGGCCCCTCAAGTGTCAACGTCCGCCCCTCAT
CTGTCAGTGAGGGCCAAGTTTTCCGCGAGGTATCCACAACGCCGGCGGCCGCGGTGTCTCGCACACGGCT
TCGACGGCGTTTCTGGCGCGTTTGCAGGGCCATAGACGGCCGCCAGCCCAGCGGCGAGGGCAACCAGCCC
GGTGAGCGTCGGAAAGGCGC
